>Addgene plasmid #21811 | pQE-hTR | addgene partial sequence | sequence record 53366 | pQE-Fwd 5'-CCCGAAAAGTGCCACCTG-3'
TTAACCTATAAAATAGGCGTATCACGAGGCCCTTTCGTCTTCACCTCGAGAAATCATAAAAAATTTATTT
GCTTTGTGAGCGGATAACAATTATAATAGATTCAATTGTGAGCGGATAACAATTTCACACAGAATTCATT
AAAGAGGAGAAATTAACTATGAGAGGATCGCATCACCATCACCATCACGGATCCACCTCTGAGGAAACCA
TTTCTACAGTTCAAGAAAAGCAACAAAATATTTCTCCCCTAGTGAGAGAAAGAGGTCCTCAGAGAGTAGC
AGCTCACATAACTGGGACCAGAGGAAGAAGCAACACATTGTCTTCTCCAAACTCCAAGAATGAAAAGGCT
CTGGGCCGCAAAATAAACTCCTGGGAATCATCAAGGAGTGGGCATTCATTCCTGAGCAACTTGCACTTGA
GGAATGGTGAACTGGTCATCCATGAAAAAGGGTTTTACTACATCTATTCCCAAACATACTTTCGATTTCA
GGAGGAAATAAAAGAAAACACAAAGAACGACAAACAAATGGTCCAATATATTTACAAATACACAAGTTAT
CCTGACCCTATATTGTTGATGAAAAGTGCTAGAAATAGTTGTTGGTCTAAAGATGCAGAATATGGACTCT
ATTCCATCTATCAAGGGGGAATATTTGAGCTTAAGGAAAATGACAGAATTTTTGTTTCTGTAACAAATGA
GCACTTGATAGACATGGACCATGAAGCCAGTTTTTTCGGGGCCTTTTTAGTTGGCTAAAAGCTTAATTAG
CTGAGCTTGGACTCCTGGTTGATAGATCCAGTAATGACCTCAGAACTCCATCTGGATTTGTTCAGAACGC
TCGGTTGCCGCCGGGCGTTTTTTATTGGTGAGAATCCAAGCTAG
