[The description below was written by a language model from this plasmid's Addgene catalogue record.]
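Description:
pQE-hTR is a bacterial expression plasmid built on the Qiagen pQE-80L backbone (about 4.7 kb without insert) for producing a recombinant fragment of human TRAIL (TNFSF10, also known as Apo2L or CD253) in E. coli. It is selected with ampicillin and is recorded as a low-copy plasmid. No feature table accompanies the record, so the promoter, origin and other regulatory elements are not explicitly listed. pQE-80L vectors in general drive expression from a phage T5 promoter under lac operator control and carry a lacIq repressor gene in cis, which allows tight IPTG-inducible expression without requiring a specialised host strain.

The insert is a 558 bp human sequence, introduced by restriction enzyme cloning, that encodes amino acids 95 to 281 of TRAIL. This corresponds to the C-terminal extracellular part of this type II membrane protein, including the TNF-homology domain that binds the death receptors, while the cytoplasmic and transmembrane regions are left out so that the product can be made as a soluble protein. An N-terminal His tag supplied by the backbone is fused to the fragment, which permits purification by immobilised metal affinity chromatography.

The associated publication concerns death induction by recombinant TRAIL in primary human esophageal epithelial cells and its prevention by a caspase 9 inhibitor. The plasmid is therefore suited to preparing purified His-tagged soluble TRAIL for apoptosis and death-receptor signalling studies in cultured cells.
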