Addgene plasmid #21811: pQE-hTR
Depositing lab: Wafik El-Deiry. Depositing organization: Pennsylvania State University, College of Medicine. Publication: Death induction by recombinant native TRAIL and its prevention by a caspase 9 inhibitor in primary human esophageal epithelial cells. Kim SH, Kim K, Kwagh JG, Dicker DT, Herlyn M, Rustgi AK, Chen Y, El-Deiry WS. J Biol Chem. 2004 Sep 17. 279(38):40044-52. 10.1074/jbc.M404541200 PubMed 15226295.
Backbone
  Vector backbone: pQE-80L
  Backbone manufacturer: Qiagen
  Backbone size w/o insert (bp): 4700
  Vector type: Bacterial Expression
Growth in bacteria
  Bacterial resistance: Ampicillin, 100 μg/mL
  Growth temperature: 37°C
  Growth strain: DH5alpha
  Copy number: Low Copy
Gene/Insert
  Gene/Insert name: TRAIL
  Species: H. sapiens (human)
  Insert size (bp): 558
  Mutation: aa95∼281
  Entrez Gene: TNFSF10 (a.k.a. APO2L, Apo-2L, CD253, TANCR, TL2, TNLG6A, TRAIL)
  Tag / fusion protein: His (N terminal on backbone)
  Cloning method: Restriction Enzyme
  Sequencing primers: 5′ na
Terms and licenses: Academic/Nonprofit Terms; Industry Terms: Not Available to Industry
How to cite: pQE-hTR was a gift from Wafik El-Deiry (Addgene plasmid # 21811 ; http://n2t.net/addgene:21811 ; RRID:Addgene_21811)
